>Addgene plasmid #91658 | pPN207 | addgene full sequence | sequence record 180466 | Addgene NGS Result
GAGGGCCTATTTCCCATGATTCCTTCATATTTGCATATACGATACAAGGCTGTTAGAGAGATAATTGGAA
TTAATTTGACTGTAAACACAAAGATATTAGTACAAAATACGTGACGTAGAAAGTAATAATTTCTTGGGTA
GTTTGCAGTTTTAAAATTATGTTTTAAAATGGACTATCATATGCTTACCGTAACTTGAAAGTATTTCGAT
TTCTTGGCTTTATATATCTTGTGGAAAGGACGAAACACCGAAGACATCCGCTCCAGCGGCGTTTTAGAGC
TAGAAATAGCAAGTTAAAATAAGGCTAGTCCGTTATCAACTTGAAAAAGTGGCACCGAGTCGGTGCTTTT
TTAAGCTTGGCGTAATCATGGTCATAGCTGTTTCCTGTGTGAAATTGTTATCCGCTCACAATTCCACACA
ACATACGAGCCGGAAGCATAAAGTGTAAAGCCTGGGGTGCCTAATGAGTGAGCTAACTCACATTAATTGC
GTTGCGCTCACTGCCCGCTTTCCAGTCGGGAAACCTGTCGTGCCAGCTGCATTAATGAATCGGCCAACGC
GCGGGGAGAGGCGGTTTGCGTATTGGGCGCTCTTCCGCTTCCTCGCTCACTGACTCGCTGCGCTCGGTCG
TTCGGCTGCGGCGAGCGGTATCAGCTCACTCAAAGGCGGTAATACGGTTATCCACAGAATCAGGGGATAA
CGCAGGAAAGAACATGTGAGCAAAAGGCCAGCAAAAGGCCAGGAACCGTAAAAAGGCCGCGTTGCTGGCG
TTTTTCCATAGGCTCCGCCCCCCTGACGAGCATCACAAAAATCGACGCTCAAGTCAGAGGTGGCGAAACC
CGACAGGACTATAAAGATACCAGGCGTTTCCCCCTGGAAGCTCCCTCGTGCGCTCTCCTGTTCCGACCCT
GCCGCTTACCGGATACCTGTCCGCCTTTCTCCCTTCGGGAAGCGTGGCGCTTTCTCATAGCTCACGCTGT
AGGTATCTCAGTTCGGTGTAGGTCGTTCGCTCCAAGCTGGGCTGTGTGCACGAACCCCCCGTTCAGCCCG
ACCGCTGCGCCTTATCCGGTAACTATCGTCTTGAGTCCAACCCGGTAAGACACGACTTATCGCCACTGGC
AGCAGCCACTGGTAACAGGATTAGCAGAGCGAGGTATGTAGGCGGTGCTACAGAGTTCTTGAAGTGGTGG
CCTAACTACGGCTACACTAGAAGAACAGTATTTGGTATCTGCGCTCTGCTGAAGCCAGTTACCTTCGGAA
AAAGAGTTGGTAGCTCTTGATCCGGCAAACAAACCACCGCTGGTAGCGGTGGTTTTTTTGTTTGCAAGCA
GCAGATTACGCGCAGAAAAAAAGGATCTCAAGAAGATCCTTTGATCTTTTCTACGGGGTCTGACGCTCAG
TGGAACGAAAACTCACGTTAAGGGATTTTGGTCATGAGATTATCAAAAAGGATCTTCACCTAGATCCTTT
TAAATTAAAAATGAAGTTTTAAATCAATCTAAAGTATATATGAGTAAACTTGGTCTGACAGTTACCAATG
CTTAATCAGTGAGGCACCTATCTCAGCGATCTGTCTATTTCGTTCATCCATAGTTGCCTGACTCCCCGTC
GTGTAGATAACTACGATACGGGAGGGCTTACCATCTGGCCCCAGTGCTGCAATGATACCGCGAGACCCAC
GCTCACCGGCTCCAGATTTATCAGCAATAAACCAGCCAGCCGGAAGGGCCGAGCGCAGAAGTGGTCCTGC
AACTTTATCCGCCTCCATCCAGTCTATTAATTGTTGCCGGGAAGCTAGAGTAAGTAGTTCGCCAGTTAAT
AGTTTGCGCAACGTTGTTGCCATTGCTACAGGCATCGTGGTGTCACGCTCGTCGTTTGGTATGGCTTCAT
TCAGCTCCGGTTCCCAACGATCAAGGCGAGTTACATGATCCCCCATGTTGTGCAAAAAAGCGGTTAGCTC
CTTCGGTCCTCCGATCGTTGTCAGAAGTAAGTTGGCCGCAGTGTTATCACTCATGGTTATGGCAGCACTG
CATAATTCTCTTACTGTCATGCCATCCGTAAGATGCTTTTCTGTGACTGGTGAGTACTCAACCAAGTCAT
TCTGAGAATAGTGTATGCGGCGACCGAGTTGCTCTTGCCCGGCGTCAATACGGGATAATACCGCGCCACA
TAGCAGAACTTTAAAAGTGCTCATCATTGGAAAACGTTCTTCGGGGCGAAAACTCTCAAGGATCTTACCG
CTGTTGAGATCCAGTTCGATGTAACCCACTCGTGCACCCAACTGATCTTCAGCATCTTTTACTTTCACCA
GCGTTTCTGGGTGAGCAAAAACAGGAAGGCAAAATGCCGCAAAAAAGGGAATAAGGGCGACACGGAAATG
TTGAATACTCATACTCTTCCTTTTTCAATATTATTGAAGCATTTATCAGGGTTATTGTCTCATGAGCGGA
TACATATTTGAATGTATTTAGAAAAATAAACAAATAGGGGTTCCGCGCACATTTCCCCGAAAAGTGCCAC
CTGACGTCTAAGAAACCATTATTATCATGACATTAACCTATAAAAATAGGCGTATCACGAGGCCCTTTCG
TCTCGCGCGTTTCGGTGATGACGGTGAAAACCTCTGACACATGCAGCTCCCGGAGACGGTCACAGCTTGT
CTGTAAGCGGATGCCGGGAGCAGACAAGCCCGTCAGGGCGCGTCAGCGGGTGTTGGCGGGTGTCGGGGCT
GGCTTAACTATGCGGCATCAGAGCAGATTGTACTGAGAGTGCACCATATGCGGTGTGAAATACCGCACAG
ATGCGTAAGGAGAAAATACCGCATCAGGCGCCATTCGCCATTCAGGCTGCGCAACTGTTGGGAAGGGCGA
TCGGTGCGGGCCTCTTCGCTATTACGCCAGCTGGCGAAAGGGGGATGTGCTGCAAGGCGATTAAGTTGGG
TAACGCCAGGGTTTTCCCAGTCACGACGTTGTAAAACGACGGCCAGTGAATTCGAGCTCGGTACCCGGGG
ATCCGTTAATTAA
Features (pLannotate 1.2.2; 13 found; start..end, strand, type, name):
      1..241     +  promoter       U6 promoter: RNA polymerase III promoter for human U6 snRNA
    271..346     +  misc_RNA       gRNA scaffold: guide RNA scaffold for the Streptococcus pyogenes CRISPR/Cas9 system
    395..411     -  protein_bind   lac operator: The lac repressor binds to the lac operator to inhibit transcription in E. coli. This inhibition can be relieved by adding lactose or isopropyl-β-D-thiogalactopyranoside (IPTG). lac repressor encoded by lacI
    419..449     -  promoter       lac promoter: promoter for the E. coli lac operon
    464..485     -  protein_bind   CAP binding site: CAP binding activates transcription in the presence of cAMP. E. coli catabolite activator protein
    498..590     -  CDS            lacI (fragment): lac repressor; lacI; The lac repressor binds to the lac operator to inhibit transcription in E. coli. This inhibition can be relieved by adding lactose or isopropyl-β-D-thiogalactopyranoside (IPTG).
    773..1361    -  rep_origin     ori: high-copy-number ColE1/pMB1/pBR322/pUC origin of replication
   1532..2392    -  CDS            AmpR: β-lactamase; bla; confers resistance to ampicillin, carbenicillin, and related antibiotics
   2393..2497    -  promoter       AmpR promoter: bla
   2592..2627    +  CDS            rop (fragment): Rop protein, which maintains plasmids at low copy number; rop
   2729..2828    +  misc_feature   bom (fragment): basis of mobility region from pBR322
   2834..2991    -  CDS            lacZα (fragment): LacZα fragment of β-galactosidase; lacZ fragment
   2988..3014    +  misc_feature   MCS (fragment): pUC18/19 multiple cloning site
