[The description below was written by a language model from this plasmid's Addgene catalogue record and pLannotate feature annotations shown in this document.]
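Description:
pPN207 is a small (about 3.0 kb) CRISPR guide RNA expression plasmid built on a pUC19 backbone into which a human U6 promoter cassette has been placed. It is propagated in E. coli as a high-copy plasmid through the ColE1/pUC-type origin and selected with ampicillin via the β-lactamase gene (AmpR) and its native promoter. The remaining annotated elements are leftovers of the pUC19 parent with no role in the guide expression function. They include the lac promoter, operator and CAP binding site, a partial lacZα and multiple cloning site, and short fragments matching lacI, rop and bom.

The payload is a single guide RNA directed against the human RERE gene. A roughly 20-nucleotide spacer was inserted between two BbsI sites, both destroyed during cloning, so that it sits directly between the U6 promoter and the Streptococcus pyogenes Cas9 gRNA scaffold. The gap between these two features in the table corresponds to this spacer. U6 is an RNA polymerase III promoter suited to producing short, uncapped, non-polyadenylated transcripts, and in human cells it drives a complete sgRNA consisting of the RERE-targeting sequence fused to the scaffold.

The plasmid carries no Cas9 gene, no mammalian selection marker and no reporter, so the nuclease must be supplied separately, for example from a co-delivered construct or a Cas9-expressing cell line. The associated publication describes a scaled framework for CRISPR editing of human pluripotent stem cells to study psychiatric disease. This indicates that pPN207 is one of a set of guide plasmids used to edit disease-relevant genes such as RERE in those cells.
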