Addgene plasmid #91658: pPN207
Purpose: Express sgRNA targeting human RERE
Depositing lab: Lindy Barrett. Depositing organization: Broad Institute. Publication: A Scaled Framework for CRISPR Editing of Human Pluripotent Stem Cells to Study Psychiatric Disease. Hazelbaker DZ, Beccard A, Bara AM, Dabkowski N, Messana A, Mazzucato P, Lam D, Manning D, Eggan K, Barrett LE. Stem Cell Reports. 2017 Oct 10;9(4):1315-1327. doi: 10.1016/j.stemcr.2017.09.006. PubMed 29020615.
Backbone
  Vector backbone: pUC19-U6 promoter
  Vector type: CRISPR
Growth in bacteria
  Bacterial resistance: Ampicillin, 100 μg/mL
  Growth temperature: 37°C
  Growth strain: DH5alpha
  Copy number: High Copy
Gene/Insert
  Gene/Insert name: RERE (alt name: NM_001042681.1)
  gRNA/shRNA sequence: AAGACATCCGCTCCAGCGGC
  Species: H. sapiens (human)
  Insert size (bp): 21
  Entrez Gene: RERE (a.k.a. ARG, ARP, ATN1L, DNB1, NEDBEH)
  Promoter: U6
  Cloning method: Restriction Enzyme; 5′ cloning site BbsI (destroyed during cloning); 3′ cloning site BbsI (destroyed during cloning)
  Sequencing primers: 5′ M13F (-21)
Terms and licenses: Academic/Nonprofit Terms; Industry Terms: Not Available to Industry
How to cite: pPN207 was a gift from Lindy Barrett (Addgene plasmid # 91658 ; http://n2t.net/addgene:91658 ; RRID:Addgene_91658)
